Addgene plasmid #185611: PE-P3-maize
Purpose: For plant prime editing in maize plants
Depositing lab: Jinxiao Yang. Depositing organization: Beijing Academy of Agriculture and Forestry Sciences. Publication: A design optimized prime editor with expanded scope and capability in plants. Xu W, Yang Y, Yang B, Krueger CJ, Xiao Q, Zhao S, Zhang L, Kang G, Wang F, Yi H, Ren W, Li L, He X, Zhang C, Zhang B, Zhao J, Yang J. Nat Plants. 2022 Jan;8(1):45-52. doi: 10.1038/s41477-021-01043-4. Epub 2021 Dec 23. PubMed 34949802.
Backbone
  Vector backbone: PUC57
  Total vector size (bp): 11488
  Vector type: CRISPR
Growth in bacteria
  Bacterial resistance: Kanamycin, 50 μg/mL
  Growth temperature: 37°C
  Growth strain: DH5alpha
  Copy number: High Copy
Gene/Insert
  Gene/Insert name: 3XFLAG-4XNLS-M-MLV-nCas9(H840A)-4XNLS
  Insert size (bp): 6611
  Promoter: ZmUbi
  Cloning method: Gibson Cloning
  Sequencing primers: 5′ gatcttgatatacttggatgatggc; 3′ tctagtaacatagatgacaccgcgc
Terms and licenses: Academic/Nonprofit Terms; Industry Terms: Not Available to Industry
How to cite: PE-P3-maize was a gift from Jinxiao Yang (Addgene plasmid # 185611 ; http://n2t.net/addgene:185611 ; RRID:Addgene_185611)
