[The description below was written by a language model from this plasmid's Addgene catalogue record and pLannotate feature annotations shown in this document.]
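Description:
PE-P3-maize is an 11,488 bp CRISPR plasmid built on a pUC57 backbone that expresses a prime editor protein for genome editing in maize. It is propagated in E. coli as a high-copy plasmid through a ColE1/pUC-type origin and selected with kanamycin via an aph(3')-Ia (KanR) gene. The annotation also picks up short backbone remnants (fragments of lacZα, bom, rop and an RSF origin) that appear to be vestigial rather than functional parts. No T-DNA borders, plant selectable marker or guide RNA cassette are annotated, so the record gives no indication that the plasmid is a binary vector or that it supplies the pegRNA itself. The delivery route into plant cells is not stated.

The payload is a single 6.6 kb expression cassette assembled by Gibson cloning. The maize polyubiquitin (ZmUbi) promoter, a strong constitutive monocot promoter, drives a fusion described as 3xFLAG-4xNLS-M-MLV-nCas9(H840A)-4xNLS, and transcription ends at the nopaline synthase (NOS) terminator. In the feature table, the reverse transcriptase appears as a fragment of the Moloney murine leukemia virus gag-pol polyprotein, located upstream of the Streptococcus pyogenes Cas9 coding sequence. The reverse transcriptase is therefore at the N-terminal side of the nickase, the reverse of the original prime editor layout. The H840A mutation makes Cas9 a nickase that cuts only one DNA strand, and the fused reverse transcriptase copies an edit from the pegRNA template onto the nicked strand. Multiple nuclear localization signals at both ends promote nuclear import, and the 3xFLAG tag allows detection of the protein. The stated purpose is plant prime editing in maize.
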