Features (pLannotate 1.2.2; 10 found; start..end, strand, type, name):
     50..108     +  rep_origin     RSF ori (fragment): Plasmids containing the RSF 1030 origin of replication can be propagated in E. coli cells that contain additional plasmids with compatible origins.
    127..2098    +  promoter       Ubi promoter: maize polyubiquitin gene promoter
   2315..4345    +  CDS            gag-pol (fragment): POL_MLVMS - Experimental evidence at protein level: Swiss-Prot protein existence level 1. [Integrase]: Catalyzes viral DNA integration into the host chromosome, by performing a series of DNA cutting and joining reactions. This enzyme activity takes place after virion entry into a cell and reverse transcription of the RNA genome in dsDNA. The first step in the integration process is 3' processing. This step requires a complex comprising the viral genome, matrix protein and integrase. This complex is called the pre-integration complex (PIC). The integrase protein removes 2 nucleotides from each
   4445..8545    +  CDS            cas9: CAS9_STRP1 - Also known as csn1 From Streptococcus pyogenes serotype M1.
   8729..8981    +  terminator     NOS terminator: nopaline synthase terminator and poly(A) signal
   9403..9560    +  CDS            lacZα (fragment): LacZα fragment of β-galactosidase; lacZ fragment
   9566..9665    -  misc_feature   bom (fragment): basis of mobility region from pBR322
   9767..9808    -  CDS            rop (fragment): Rop protein, which maintains plasmids at low copy number; rop
   9915..10724   +  CDS            KanR: aminoglycoside phosphotransferase; aph(3')-Ia; confers resistance to kanamycin in bacteria or G418 (Geneticin®) in eukaryotes
  10902..2       +  rep_origin     ori (across the origin): high-copy-number ColE1/pMB1/pBR322/pUC origin of replication
>Addgene plasmid #185611 | PE-P3-maize | addgene full sequence | sequence record 368276 | Addgene NGS Result
AAAACGCCAGCAACGCGGCCTTTTTACGGTTCCTGGCCTTTTGCTGGCCTTTTGCTCACATGTTCTTTCC
TGCGTTATCCCCTGATTCTGTGGATAACCGTATTACCGGCGCCCTAGGCCAAGCTTGTCGTGCCCCTCTC
TAGAGATAATGAGCATTGCATGTCTAAGTTATAAAAAATTACCACATATTTTTTTTGTCACACTTGTTTG
AAGTGCAGTTTATCTATCTTTATACATATATTTAAACTTTACTCTACGAATAATATAATCTATAGTACTA
CAATAATATCAGTGTTTTAGAGAATCATATAAATGAACAGTTAGACATGGTCTAAAGGACAATTGAGTAT
TTTGACAACAGGACTCTACAGTTTTATCTTTTTAGTGTGCATGTGTTCTCCTTTTTTTTTGCAAATAGCT
TCACCTATATAATACTTCATCCATTTTATTAGTACATCCATTTAGGGTTTAGGGTTAATGGTTTTTATAG
ACTAATTTTTTTAGTACATCTATTTTATTCTATTTTAGCCTCTAAATTAAGAAAACTAAAACTCTATTTT
AGTTTTTTTATTTAATAATTTAGATATAAAATAGAATAAAATAAAGTGACTAAAAATTAAACAAATACCC
TTTAAGAAATTAAAAAAACTAAGGAAACATTTTTCTTGTTTCGAGTAGATAATGCCAGCCTGTTAAACGC
CGTCGACGAGTCTAACGGACACCAACCAGCGAACCAGCAGCGTCGCGTCGGGCCAAGCGAAGCAGACGGC
ACGGCATCTCTGTCGCTGCCTCTGGACCCCTCTCGAGAGTTCCGCTCCACCGTTGGACTTGCTCCGCTGT
CGGCATCCAGAAATTGCGTGGCGGAGCGGCAGACGTGAGCCGGCACGGCAGGCGGCCTCCTCCTCCTCTC
ACGGCACCGGCAGCTACGGGGGATTCCTTTCCCACCGCTCCTTCGCTTTCCCTTCCTCGCCCGCCGTAAT
AAATAGACACCCCCTCCACACCCTCTTTCCCCAACCTCGTGTTGTTCGGAGCGCACACACACACAACCAG
ATCTCCCCCAAATCCACCCGTCGGCACCTCCGCTTCAAGGTACGCCGCTCGTCCTNCCCCCCCCCCCTCT
CTACCTTCTCTAGATCGGCGTTCCGGTCCATGGTTAGGGCCCGGTAGTTCTACTTCTGTTCATGTTTGTG
TTAGATCCGTGTTTGTGTTAGATCCGTGCTGCTAGCGTTCGTACACGGATGCGACCTGTACGTCAGACAC
GTTCTGATTGCTAACTTGCCAGTGTTTCTCTTTGGGGAATCCTGGGATGGCTCTAGCCGTTCCGCAGACG
GGATCGATTTCATGATTTTTTTTGTTTCGTTGCATAGGGTTTGGTTTGCCCTTTTCCTTTATTTCAATAT
ATGCCGTGCACTTGTTTGTCGGGTCATCTTTTCATGCTTTTTTTTGTCTTGGTTGTGATGATGTGGTCTG
GTTGGGCGGTCGTTCTAGATCGGAGTAGAATTCTGTTTCAAACTACCTGGTGGATTTATTAATTTTGGAT
CTGTATGTGTGTGCCATACATATTCATAGTTACGAATTGAAGATGATGGATGGAAATATCGATCTAGGAT
AGGTATACATGTTGATGCGGGTTTTACTGATGCATATACAGAGATGCTTTTTGTTCGCTTGGTTGTGATG
ATGTGGTGTGGTTGGGCGGTCGTTCATTCGTTCTAGATCGGAGTAGAATACTGTTTCAAACTACCTGGTG
TATTTATTAATTTTGGAACTGTATGTGTGTGTCATACATCTTCATAGTTACGAGTTTAAGATGGATGGAA
ATATCGATCTAGGATAGGTATACATGTTGATGTGGGTTTTACTGATGCATATACATGATGGCATATGCAG
CATCTATTCATATGCTCTAACCTTGAGTACCTATCTATTATAATAAACAAGTATGTTTTATAATTATTTT
GATCTTGATATACTTGGATGATGGCATATGCAGCAGCTATATGTGGATTTTTTTAGCCCTGCCTTCATAC
GCTATTTATTTGCTTGGTACTGTTTCTTTTGTCGATGCTCACCCTGTTGTTTGGTGTTACTTCTGCAGTA
CGTAAGCATGGACTACAAGGACCACGACGGGGATTACAAAGACCACGACATAGACTACAAGGATGACGAT
GACAAAATGGCACCGAAGAAAAAAAGGAAGGTCGGCGGCTCCCCGAAGAAAAAAAGGAAGGTCGGCGGCT
CCCCGAAGAAAAAAAGGAAGGTCGGCGGCTCCCCGAAGAAAAAAAGGAAGGTCGGAATCCATGGCGTTCC
AGAAACCCTCAACATCGAGGACGAGTACAGGCTCCACGAGACCTCCAAGGAGCCGGACGTGTCCCTCGGC
TCCACCTGGCTCTCCGACTTCCCGCAGGCCTGGGCCGAGACCGGCGGCATGGGCCTCGCCGTGAGGCAGG
CCCCGCTCATCATCCCGCTCAAGGCCACCTCCACCCCGGTGTCCATCAAGCAGTACCCGATGTCCCAGGA
GGCCAGGCTCGGCATCAAGCCGCACATCCAGAGGCTCCTCGACCAGGGCATCCTCGTGCCGTGCCAGTCC
CCGTGGAACACCCCGCTCCTCCCGGTGAAGAAGCCGGGCACCAACGACTACAGGCCGGTGCAGGACCTCA
GGGAGGTGAACAAGAGGGTGGAGGACATCCACCCGACCGTGCCGAACCCGTACAACCTCCTCTCCGGCCT
CCCGCCGTCCCACCAGTGGTACACCGTGCTCGACCTCAAGGACGCCTTCTTCTGCCTCAGGCTCCACCCG
ACCTCCCAGCCGCTCTTCGCCTTCGAGTGGAGGGACCCGGAGATGGGCATCTCCGGCCAGCTCACCTGGA
CCAGGCTCCCGCAGGGCTTCAAGAACTCCCCGACCCTCTTCAACGAGGCCCTCCACAGGGACCTCGCCGA
CTTCAGGATCCAGCACCCGGACCTCATCCTCCTCCAGTACGTGGACGACCTCCTCCTCGCCGCCACCTCC
GAGCTCGACTGCCAGCAGGGCACCAGGGCCCTCCTCCAGACCCTCGGCAACCTCGGCTACAGGGCCTCCG
CCAAGAAGGCCCAGATCTGCCAGAAGCAGGTGAAGTACCTCGGCTACCTCCTCAAGGAGGGCCAGAGGTG
GCTCACCGAGGCCAGGAAGGAGACCGTGATGGGCCAGCCGACCCCGAAGACCCCGAGGCAGCTCAGGGAG
TTCCTCGGCAAGGCCGGCTTCTGCAGGCTCTTCATCCCGGGCTTCGCCGAGATGGCCGCCCCGCTCTACC
CGCTCACCAAGCCGGGCACCCTCTTCAACTGGGGCCCGGACCAGCAGAAGGCCTACCAGGAGATCAAGCA
GGCCCTCCTCACCGCCCCGGCCCTCGGCCTCCCGGACCTCACCAAGCCGTTCGAGCTCTTCGTGGACGAG
AAGCAGGGCTACGCCAAGGGCGTGCTCACCCAGAAGCTCGGCCCGTGGAGGAGGCCGGTGGCCTACCTCT
CCAAGAAGCTCGACCCGGTGGCCGCCGGCTGGCCGCCGTGCCTCAGGATGGTGGCCGCCATCGCCGTGCT
CACCAAGGACGCCGGCAAGCTCACCATGGGCCAGCCGCTCGTGATCCTCGCCCCGCACGCCGTGGAGGCC
CTCGTGAAGCAGCCGCCGGACAGGTGGCTCTCCAACGCCAGGATGACCCACTACCAGGCCCTCCTCCTCG
ACACCGACAGGGTGCAGTTCGGCCCGGTGGTGGCCCTCAACCCGGCCACCCTCCTCCCGCTCCCGGAGGA
GGGCCTCCAGCACAACTGCCTCGACATCCTCGCCGAGGCCCACGGCACCAGGCCGGACCTCACCGACCAG
CCGCTCCCGGACGCCGACCACACCTGGTACACCGACGGCTCCTCCCTCCTCCAGGAGGGCCAGAGGAAGG
CCGGCGCCGCCGTGACCACCGAGACCGAGGTGATCTGGGCCAAGGCCCTCCCGGCCGGCACCTCCGCCCA
GAGGGCCGAGCTCATCGCCCTCACCCAGGCCCTCAAGATGGCCGAGGGCAAGAAGCTCAACGTGTACACC
GACTCCAGGTACGCCTTCGCCACCGCCCACATCCACGGCGAGATCTACAGGAGGAGGGGCTGGCTCACCT
CCGAGGGCAAGGAGATCAAGAACAAGGACGAGATCCTCGCCCTCCTCAAGGCCCTCTTCCTCCCGAAGAG
GCTCTCCATCATCCACTGCCCGGGCCACCAGAAGGGCCACTCCGCCGAGGCCAGGGGCAACAGGATGGCC
GACCAGGCCGCCAGGAAGGCCGCCATCACCGAGACCCCGGACACCTCCACCCTCCTCATCGAGAACTCCT
CCCCGTCCGGCGGCTCCTCCGGCGGCTCCTCCGGCTCCGAGACCCCGGGCACCTCCGAGTCCGCCACCCC
GGAGTCCTCCGGCGGCTCCTCCGGCGGCTCCTCCGACAAGAAGTACTCCATCGGCCTCGACATCGGCACC
AACAGCGTCGGCTGGGCGGTGATCACCGACGAGTACAAGGTCCCGTCCAAGAAGTTCAAGGTCCTGGGCA
ACACCGACCGCCACTCCATCAAGAAGAACCTCATCGGCGCCCTCCTCTTCGACTCCGGCGAGACGGCGGA
GGCGACCCGCCTCAAGCGCACCGCCCGCCGCCGCTACACCCGCCGCAAGAACCGCATCTGCTACCTCCAG
GAGATCTTCTCCAACGAGATGGCGAAGGTCGACGACTCCTTCTTCCACCGCCTCGAGGAGTCCTTCCTCG
TGGAGGAGGACAAGAAGCACGAGCGCCACCCCATCTTCGGCAACATCGTCGACGAGGTCGCCTACCACGA
GAAGTACCCCACTATCTACCACCTTCGTAAGAAGCTTGTTGACTCTACTGATAAGGCTGATCTTCGTCTC
ATCTACCTTGCTCTCGCTCACATGATCAAGTTCCGTGGTCACTTCCTTATCGAGGGTGACCTTAACCCTG
ATAACTCCGACGTGGACAAGCTCTTCATCCAGCTCGTCCAGACCTACAACCAGCTCTTCGAGGAGAACCC
TATCAACGCTTCCGGTGTCGACGCTAAGGCGATCCTTTCCGCTAGGCTCTCCAAGTCCAGGCGTCTCGAG
AACCTCATCGCCCAGCTCCCTGGTGAGAAGAAGAACGGTCTTTTCGGTAACCTCATCGCTCTCTCCCTCG
GTCTGACCCCTAACTTCAAGTCCAACTTCGACCTCGCTGAGGACGCTAAGCTTCAGCTCTCCAAGGATAC
CTACGACGATGATCTCGACAACCTCCTCGCTCAGATTGGAGATCAGTACGCTGATCTCTTCCTTGCTGCT
AAGAACCTCTCCGATGCTATCCTCCTTTCGGATATCCTTAGGGTTAACACTGAGATCACTAAGGCTCCTC
TTTCTGCTTCCATGATCAAGCGCTACGACGAGCACCACCAGGACCTCACCCTCCTCAAGGCTCTTGTTCG
TCAGCAGCTCCCCGAGAAGTACAAGGAGATCTTCTTCGACCAGTCCAAGAACGGCTACGCCGGTTACATT
GACGGTGGAGCTAGCCAGGAGGAGTTCTACAAGTTCATCAAGCCAATCCTTGAGAAGATGGATGGTACTG
AGGAGCTTCTCGTTAAGCTTAACCGTGAGGACCTCCTTAGGAAGCAGAGGACTTTCGATAACGGCTCTAT
CCCTCACCAGATCCACCTTGGTGAGCTTCACGCCATCCTTCGTAGGCAGGAGGACTTCTACCCTTTCCTC
AAGGACAACCGTGAGAAGATCGAGAAGATCCTTACTTTCCGTATTCCTTACTACGTTGGTCCTCTTGCTC
GTGGTAACTCCCGTTTCGCTTGGATGACTAGGAAGTCCGAGGAGACTATCACCCCTTGGAACTTCGAGGA
GGTTGTTGACAAGGGTGCTTCCGCCCAGTCCTTCATCGAGCGCATGACCAACTTCGACAAGAACCTCCCC
AACGAGAAGGTCCTCCCCAAGCACTCCCTCCTCTACGAGTACTTCACGGTCTACAACGAGCTCACCAAGG
TCAAGTACGTCACCGAGGGTATGCGCAAGCCTGCCTTCCTCTCCGGCGAGCAGAAGAAGGCTATCGTTGA
CCTCCTCTTCAAGACCAACCGCAAGGTCACCGTCAAGCAGCTCAAGGAGGACTACTTCAAGAAGATCGAG
TGCTTCGACTCCGTCGAGATCAGCGGCGTTGAGGACCGTTTCAACGCTTCTCTCGGTACCTACCACGATC
TCCTCAAGATCATCAAGGACAAGGACTTCCTCGACAACGAGGAGAACGAGGACATCCTCGAGGACATCGT
CCTCACTCTTACTCTCTTCGAGGATAGGGAGATGATCGAGGAGAGGCTCAAGACTTACGCTCATCTCTTC
GATGACAAGGTTATGAAGCAGCTCAAGCGTCGCCGTTACACCGGTTGGGGTAGGCTCTCCCGCAAGCTCA
TCAACGGTATCAGGGATAAGCAGAGCGGCAAGACTATCCTCGACTTCCTCAAGTCTGATGGTTTCGCTAA
CAGGAACTTCATGCAGCTCATCCACGATGACTCTCTTACCTTCAAGGAGGATATTCAGAAGGCTCAGGTG
TCCGGTCAGGGCGACTCTCTCCACGAGCACATTGCTAACCTTGCTGGTTCCCCTGCTATCAAGAAGGGCA
TCCTTCAGACTGTTAAGGTTGTCGATGAGCTTGTCAAGGTTATGGGTCGTCACAAGCCTGAGAACATCGT
CATCGAGATGGCTCGTGAGAACCAGACTACCCAGAAGGGTCAGAAGAACTCGAGGGAGCGCATGAAGAGG
ATTGAGGAGGGTATCAAGGAGCTTGGTTCTCAGATCCTTAAGGAGCACCCTGTCGAGAACACCCAGCTCC
AGAACGAGAAGCTCTACCTCTACTACCTCCAGAACGGTAGGGATATGTACGTTGACCAGGAGCTCGACAT
CAACAGGCTTTCTGACTACGACGTCGACGCCATTGTTCCTCAGTCTTTCCTTAAGGATGACTCCATCGAC
AACAAGGTCCTCACGAGGTCCGACAAGAACAGGGGTAAGTCGGACAACGTCCCTTCCGAGGAGGTTGTCA
AGAAGATGAAGAACTACTGGAGGCAGCTTCTCAACGCTAAGCTCATTACCCAGAGGAAGTTCGACAACCT
CACGAAGGCTGAGAGGGGTGGCCTTTCCGAGCTTGACAAGGCTGGTTTCATCAAGAGGCAGCTTGTTGAG
ACGAGGCAGATTACCAAGCACGTTGCTCAGATCCTCGATTCTAGGATGAACACCAAGTACGACGAGAACG
ACAAGCTCATCCGCGAGGTCAAGGTGATCACCCTCAAGTCCAAGCTCGTCTCCGACTTCCGCAAGGACTT
CCAGTTCTACAAGGTCCGCGAGATCAACAACTACCACCACGCTCACGATGCTTACCTTAACGCTGTCGTT
GGTACCGCTCTTATCAAGAAGTACCCTAAGCTTGAGTCCGAGTTCGTCTACGGTGACTACAAGGTCTACG
ACGTTCGTAAGATGATCGCCAAGTCCGAGCAGGAGATCGGCAAGGCCACCGCCAAGTACTTCTTCTACTC
CAACATCATGAACTTCTTCAAGACCGAGATCACCCTCGCCAACGGCGAGATCCGCAAGCGCCCTCTTATC
GAGACGAACGGTGAGACTGGTGAGATCGTTTGGGACAAGGGTCGCGACTTCGCTACTGTTCGCAAGGTCC
TTTCTATGCCTCAGGTTAACATCGTCAAGAAGACCGAGGTCCAGACCGGTGGCTTCTCCAAGGAGTCTAT
CCTTCCAAAGAGAAACTCGGACAAGCTCATCGCTAGGAAGAAGGATTGGGACCCTAAGAAGTACGGTGGT
TTCGACTCCCCTACTGTCGCCTACTCCGTCCTCGTGGTCGCCAAGGTGGAGAAGGGTAAGTCGAAGAAGC
TCAAGTCCGTCAAGGAGCTCCTCGGCATCACCATCATGGAGCGCTCCTCCTTCGAGAAGAACCCGATCGA
CTTCCTCGAGGCCAAGGGCTACAAGGAGGTCAAGAAGGACCTCATCATCAAGCTCCCCAAGTACTCTCTT
TTCGAGCTCGAGAACGGTCGTAAGAGGATGCTGGCTTCCGCTGGTGAGCTCCAGAAGGGTAACGAGCTTG
CTCTTCCTTCCAAGTACGTGAACTTCCTCTACCTCGCCTCCCACTACGAGAAGCTCAAGGGTTCCCCTGA
GGATAACGAGCAGAAGCAGCTCTTCGTGGAGCAGCACAAGCACTACCTCGACGAGATCATCGAGCAGATC
TCCGAGTTCTCCAAGCGCGTCATCCTCGCTGACGCTAACCTCGACAAGGTCCTCTCCGCCTACAACAAGC
ACCGCGACAAGCCCATCCGCGAGCAGGCCGAGAACATCATCCACCTCTTCACGCTCACGAACCTCGGCGC
CCCTGCTGCTTTCAAGTACTTCGACACCACCATCGACAGGAAGCGTTACACGTCCACCAAGGAGGTTCTC
GACGCTACTCTCATCCACCAGTCCATCACCGGTCTTTACGAGACTCGTATCGACCTTTCCCAGCTTGGTG
GTGATGACGATGACAAAATGGCACCGAAGAAAAAAAGGAAGGTCGGCGGCTCCCCGAAGAAAAAAAGGAA
GGTCGGCGGCTCCCCGAAGAAAAAAAGGAAGGTCGGCGGCTCCCCGAAGAAAAAAAGGAAGGTCGGAATC
CATGGCGGATCAGGAGCCACCAACTTCTCCCTCCTCTAGGCGGCCGCCGATCGTTCAAACATTTGGCAAT
AAAGTTTCTTAAGATTGAATCCTGTTGCCGGTCTTGCGATGATTATCATATAATTTCTGTTGAATTACGT
TAAGCATGTAATAATTAACATGTAATGCATGACGTTATTTATGAGATGGGTTTTTATGATTAGAGTCCCG
CAATTATACATTTAATACGCGATAGAAAACAAAATATAGCGCGCAAACTAGGATAAATTATCGCGCGCGG
TGTCATCTATGTTACTAGATCAATTGGCCCTTACAAAATAGCTAGACGTGCAGGTGGCTGGATGTGCGCT
CCCTGAATATCAACTTGTGTCTCCTCCGATTCAGTCCGCAGATGAAACTTGGTAATAACTGCAGCTGATC
CGTCGTCATTCATGCTATGCAGGGGATTCGATCTTCAGCATGTGCAGTGCAGGCAACAACAATCTACGTT
GTCTGGGCTTGCGATAGGTACACGACCACGAGGGAAGGCAACGCGTGATGTATGGGCCGCGCCTAAGCAT
CCAGCCCACGCGGGCGTGCGCGTCGTCGCTACGGCTTGCGGGGGAAGGGATCAAGGGACGAACCGAGAAC
TAGTACCAGACCGGCCAGCGAGCATTGCAGACACCGGCTTATAAGTTCAGCTGCGACCACCGCTCCGGCG
CGCCATCGTCCGCCTGCAGGGAATTCTCTGGCCGTCGTTTTACAACGTCGTGACTGGGAAAACCCTGGCG
TTACCCAACTTAATCGCCTTGCAGCACATCCCCCTTTCGCCAGCTGGCGTAATAGCGAAGAGGCCCGCAC
CGATCGCCCTTCCCAACAGTTGCGCAGCCTGAATGGCGAATGGCGCCTGATGCGGTATTTTCTCCTTACG
CATCTGTGCGGTATTTCACACCGCATATGGTGCACTCTCAGTACAATCTGCTCTGATGCCGCATAGTTAA
GCCAGCCCCGACACCCGCCAACACCCGCTGACGCGCCCTGACGGGCTTGTCTGCTCCCGGCATCCGCTTA
CAGACAAGCTGTGACCGTCTCCGGGAGCTGCATGTGTCAGAGGTTTTCACCGTCATCACCGAAACGCGCG
ATGCAGCTCTGGCCCGTGTCTCAAAATCTCTGATGTTACATTGCACAAGATAAAAATATATCATCATGAA
CAATAAAACTGTCTGCTTACATAAACAGTAATACAAGGGGTGTTATGAGCCATATTCAACGGGAAACGTC
GAGGCCGCGATTAAATTCCAACATGGATGCTGATTTATATGGGTATAAATGGGCTCGCGATAATGTCGGG
CAATCAGGTGCGACAATCTATCGCTTGTATGGGAAGCCCGATGCGCCAGAGTTGTTTCTGAAACATGGCA
AAGGTAGCGTTGCCAATGATGTTACAGATGAGATGGTCAGACTAAACTGGCTGACGGAATTTATGCCTCT
TCCGACCATCAAGCATTTTATCCGTACTCCTGATGATGCATGGTTACTCACCACTGCGATCCCCGGAAAA
ACAGCATTCCAGGTATTAGAAGAATATCCTGATTCAGGTGAAAATATTGTTGATGCGCTGGCAGTGTTCC
TGCGCCGGTTGCATTCGATTCCTGTTTGTAATTGTCCTTTTAACAGCGATCGCGTATTTCGTCTCGCTCA
GGCGCAATCACGAATGAATAACGGTTTGGTTGATGCGAGTGATTTTGATGACGAGCGTAATGGCTGGCCT
GTTGAACAAGTCTGGAAAGAAATGCATAAACTTTTGCCATTCTCACCGGATTCAGTCGTCACTCATGGTG
ATTTCTCACTTGATAACCTTATTTTTGACGAGGGGAAATTAATAGGTTGTATTGATGTTGGACGAGTCGG
AATCGCAGACCGATACCAGGATCTTGCCATCCTATGGAACTGCCTCGGTGAGTTTTCTCCTTCATTACAG
AAACGGCTTTTTCAAAAATATGGTATTGATAATCCTGATATGAATAAATTGCAGTTTCATTTGATGCTCG
ATGAGTTTTTCTAATCAGAATTGGTTAATTGGTTGTAACATTATTCAGATTGGGCTTGATTTAAAACTTC
ATTTTTAATTTAAAAGGATCTAGGTGAAGATCCTTTTTGATAATCTCATGACCAAAATCCCTTAACGTGA
GTTTTCGTTCCACTGAGCGTCAGACCCCGTAGAAAAGATCAAAGGATCTTCTTGAGATCCTTTTTTTCTG
CGCGTAATCTGCTGCTTGCAAACAAAAAAACCACCGCTACCAGCGGTGGTTTGTTTGCCGGATCAAGAGC
TACCAACTCTTTTTCCGAAGGTAACTGGCTTCAGCAGAGCGCAGATACCAAATACTGTTCTTCTAGTGTA
GCCGTAGTTAGGCCACCACTTCAAGAACTCTGTAGCACCGCCTACATACCTCGCTCTGCTAATCCTGTTA
CCAGTGGCTGCTGCCAGTGGCGATAAGTCGTGTCTTACCGGGTTGGACTCAAGACGATAGTTACCGGATA
AGGCGCAGCGGTCGGGCTGAACGGGGGGTTCGTGCACACAGCCCAGCTTGGAGCGAACGACCTACACCGA
ACTGAGATACCTACAGCGTGAGCTATGAGAAAGCGCCACGCTTCCCGAAGGGAGAAAGGCGGACAGGTAT
CCGGTAAGCGGCAGGGTCGGAACAGGAGAGCGCACGAGGGAGCTTCCAGGGGGAAACGCCTGGTATCTTT
ATAGTCCTGTCGGGTTTCGCCACCTCTGACTTGAGCGTCGATTTTTGTGATGCTCGTCAGGGGGGCGGAG
CCTATGGA
